Addgene plasmid #235969: pME_Cp_0_7-8_003_Amp/ColEI_mScarlet-I
Purpose: Ampicillin/ColEI backbone with mScarlet-I placeholder for lvl1 assembly
Depositing lab: Tobias Erb. Depositing organization: Max Planck Institute for Terrestrial Microbiology. Publication: A modular high-throughput approach for advancing synthetic biology in the chloroplast of Chlamydomonas. Inckemann RM, Chotel T, Burgis M, Brinkmann CK, Andreas L, Baumann J, Sharma P, Klose M, Barrett J, Ries F, Paczia N, Glatter T, Mackinder LCM, Willmund F, Erb TJ. Nat Plants. 2025 Nov;11(11):2332-2349. doi: 10.1038/s41477-025-02126-2. Epub 2025 Nov 3. PubMed 41184475.
Backbone
  Vector backbone: pYTK083
  Backbone size w/o insert (bp): 1867
  Vector type: Synthetic Biology
Growth in bacteria
  Bacterial resistance: Ampicillin, 100 μg/mL
  Growth temperature: 37°C
  Growth strain: DH5alpha
  Copy number: High Copy
Gene/Insert
  Gene/Insert name: Amp/ColEI
  Species: Discosoma sp.
  Insert size (bp): 1019
  Cloning method: Restriction Enzyme; 5′ cloning site BsaI (destroyed during cloning); 3′ cloning site BsaI (destroyed during cloning)
  Sequencing primers: 5′ ACATGTTCTTTCCTGCGTTATC; 3′ GGTAACTGTCAGACCAAGTTTAC
Terms and licenses: Academic/Nonprofit Terms; Industry Terms: Not Available to Industry
Depositor comments: Please visit https://doi.org/10.1101/2024.05.08.593163 for bioRxiv preprint.
How to cite: pME_Cp_0_7-8_003_Amp/ColEI_mScarlet-I was a gift from Tobias Erb (Addgene plasmid # 235969 ; http://n2t.net/addgene:235969 ; RRID:Addgene_235969)
