[The description below was written by a language model from this plasmid's Addgene catalogue record and pLannotate feature annotations shown in this document.]
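Description:
pME_Cp_0_7-8_003_Amp/ColEI_mScarlet-I is a small (about 2.9 kb) synthetic-biology backbone part derived from pYTK083. It belongs to a modular cloning toolkit developed for engineering the chloroplast of Chlamydomonas. It is a level 0 part occupying positions 7-8 of the assembly scheme and supplies the bacterial propagation functions for level 1 assemblies. These are a high-copy ColE1/pUC-type origin of replication and the β-lactamase gene (AmpR) under its native bla promoter, which confers ampicillin resistance. The plasmid is maintained in E. coli, with DH5alpha as the recorded strain. The feature table shows no chloroplast-specific elements, homology arms or algal selection markers, so these would presumably come from other parts in the assembly.

The remaining roughly 1 kb is a placeholder cassette encoding mScarlet-I, a rapidly maturing monomeric red fluorescent protein. It is followed by two bacterial transcription terminators, rrnB T1 and the phage T7 early terminator T7Te. No promoter for mScarlet-I is annotated, so the record does not state what drives its expression. In Golden Gate-style systems, a dropout reporter of this kind typically gives a visual screen. Colonies that keep the parental vector stay red, while clones in which the placeholder has been replaced by the assembled transcription unit lose the colour. The record lists BsaI sites as destroyed during construction of this plasmid, and it does not specify which Type IIS enzyme releases the placeholder at level 1. The catalogue names the insert "Amp/ColEI" and gives its species as Discosoma sp., which evidently refers to the ancestry of the fluorescent protein rather than to the backbone elements.
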