Features (pLannotate 1.2.2; 6 found; start..end, strand, type, name):
    187..873     +  CDS            mScarlet-I: mScarlet-I is a basic (constitutively fluorescent) red fluorescent protein published in 2016, derived from synthetic construct. It is reported to be a rapidly-maturing monomer with moderate acid sensitivity.
    885..956     +  terminator     rrnB T1 terminator: transcription terminator T1 from the E. coli rrnB gene
    972..999     +  terminator     T7Te terminator: phage T7 early transcription terminator
   1120..1980    -  CDS            AmpR: β-lactamase; bla; confers resistance to ampicillin, carbenicillin, and related antibiotics
   1981..2085    -  promoter       AmpR promoter: bla
   2188..2776    +  rep_origin     ori: high-copy-number ColE1/pMB1/pBR322/pUC origin of replication
>Addgene plasmid #235969 | pME_Cp_0_7-8_003_Amp/ColEI_mScarlet-I | addgene full sequence | sequence record 476154 | Addgene NGS Result
AACATGAGACCAGAGAAAGTGAAACGTGATTTCATGCGTCATTTTGAACATTTTGTAAATCTTATTTAAT
AATGTGTGCGGCAATTCACATTTAATTTATGAATGTTTTCTTAACATCGCGGCAACTCAAGAAACGGCAG
GTTCGGATCTTAGCTACTAGAGAAAGAGGAGAAATACTAGATGCGTAAAGGCGAAGCAGTGATCAAAGAA
TTTATGCGCTTCAAAGTTCACATGGAAGGTTCTATGAACGGCCACGAATTTGAAATTGAAGGTGAAGGCG
AAGGTCGTCCATACGAAGGTACTCAAACCGCAAAACTGAAAGTTACCAAAGGTGGTCCACTGCCATTTTC
TTGGGATATTCTGTCTCCACAATTTATGTACGGTTCTCGTGCATTTATCAAACACCCAGCAGATATTCCA
GACTACTACAAACAATCTTTTCCGGAAGGTTTCAAATGGGAACGTGTTATGAATTTTGAAGATGGTGGTG
CAGTTACGGTTACCCAAGATACCTCTCTGGAAGATGGTACTCTGATCTACAAAGTTAAACTGCGTGGTAC
TAACTTTCCACCAGATGGTCCAGTTATGCAGAAAAAAACCATGGGTTGGGAAGCATCTACCGAACGTCTG
TACCCAGAAGATGGCGTTCTGAAAGGTGATATCAAAATGGCACTGCGTCTGAAAGATGGCGGTCGTTACC
TGGCAGATTTCAAAACCACCTACAAAGCGAAAAAACCAGTTCAAATGCCAGGTGCATACAACGTTGATCG
TAAACTGGATATTACCAGCCACAACGAAGATTACACCGTTGTTGAACAATACGAACGTTCTGAAGGCCGT
CACTCTACCGGTGGTATGGATGAACTGTACAAATAACCAGGCATCAAATAAAACGAAAGGCTCAGTCGAA
AGACTGGGCCTTTCGTTTTATCTGTTGTTTGTCGGTGAACGCTCTCTACTAGAGTCACACTGGCTCACCT
TCGGGTGGGCCTTTCTGCGTTTATAGGTCTCAAGACTGCGGCCGCGATTATCAAAAAGGATCTTCACCTA
GATCCTTTTAAATTAAAAATGAAGTTTTAAATCAATCTAAAGTATATATGAGTAAACTTGGTCTGACAGT
TACCAATGCTTAATCAGTGAGGCACCTATCTCAGCGATCTGTCTATTTCGTTCATCCATAGTTGCCTGAC
TCCCCGTCGTGTAGATAACTACGATACGGGAGGGCTTACCATCTGGCCCCAGTGCTGCAATGATACCGCG
GGACCCACGCTCACCGGCTCCAGATTTATCAGCAATAAACCAGCCAGCCGGAAGGGCCGAGCGCAGAAGT
GGTCCTGCAACTTTATCCGCCTCCATCCAGTCTATTAATTGTTGCCGGGAAGCTAGAGTAAGTAGTTCGC
CAGTTAATAGTTTGCGCAACGTTGTTGCCATTGCTACAGGCATCGTGGTGTCACGCTCGTCGTTTGGTAT
GGCTTCATTCAGCTCCGGTTCCCAACGATCAAGGCGAGTTACATGATCCCCCATGTTGTGCAAAAAAGCG
GTTAGCTCCTTCGGTCCTCCGATCGTTGTCAGAAGTAAGTTGGCCGCAGTGTTATCACTCATGGTTATGG
CAGCACTGCATAATTCTCTTACTGTCATGCCATCCGTAAGATGCTTTTCTGTGACTGGTGAGTACTCAAC
CAAGTCATTCTGAGAATAGTGTATGCGGCGACCGAGTTGCTCTTGCCCGGCGTCAATACGGGATAATACC
GCGCCACATAGCAGAACTTTAAAAGTGCTCATCATTGGAAAACGTTCTTCGGGGCGAAAACTCTCAAGGA
TCTTACCGCTGTTGAGATCCAGTTCGATGTAACCCACTCGTGCACCCAACTGATCTTCAGCATCTTTTAC
TTTCACCAGCGTTTCTGGGTGAGCAAAAACAGGAAGGCAAAATGCCGCAAAAAAGGGAATAAGGGCGACA
CGGAAATGTTGAATACTCATACTCTTCCTTTTTCAATATTATTGAAGCATTTATCAGGGTTATTGTCTCA
TGAGCGGATACATATTTGAATGTATTTAGAAAAATAAACAAATAGGGGTTCCGCGCACATTTCCCCGAAA
AGTGCCACCTGTCATGACCAAAATCCCTTAACGTGAGTTTTCGTTCCACTGAGCGTCAGACCCCGTAGAA
AAGATCAAAGGATCTTCTTGAGATCCTTTTTTTCTGCGCGTAATCTGCTGCTTGCAAACAAAAAAACCAC
CGCTACCAGCGGTGGTTTGTTTGCCGGATCAAGAGCTACCAACTCTTTTTCCGAAGGTAACTGGCTTCAG
CAGAGCGCAGATACCAAATACTGTTCTTCTAGTGTAGCCGTAGTTAGGCCACCACTTCAAGAACTCTGTA
GCACCGCCTACATACCTCGCTCTGCTAATCCTGTTACCAGTGGCTGCTGCCAGTGGCGATAAGTCGTGTC
TTACCGGGTTGGACTCAAGACGATAGTTACCGGATAAGGCGCAGCGGTCGGGCTGAACGGGGGGTTCGTG
CACACAGCCCAGCTTGGAGCGAACGACCTACACCGAACTGAGATACCTACAGCGTGAGCTATGAGAAAGC
GCCACGCTTCCCGAAGGGAGAAAGGCGGACAGGTATCCGGTAAGCGGCAGGGTCGGAACAGGAGAGCGCA
CGAGGGAGCTTCCAGGGGGAAACGCCTGGTATCTTTATAGTCCTGTCGGGTTTCGCCACCTCTGACTTGA
GCGTCGATTTTTGTGATGCTCGTCAGGGGGGCGGAGCCTATGGAAAAACGCCAGCAACGCGGCCTTTTTA
CGGTTCCTGGCCTTTTGCTGGCCTTTTGCTCACATGTTCTTTCCTGCGTTATCCCCTGATTCTGTGGATA
ACCGTGCGGCCGC
